>Addgene plasmid #246311 | p305N-28 | addgene full sequence | sequence record 491178 | Addgene NGS Result
TTGAGATCCTTTTTTTCTGCGCGTAATCTGCTGCTTGCAAACAAAAAAACCACCGCTACCAGCGGTGGTT
TGTTTGCCGGATCAAGAGCTACCAACTCTTTTTCCGAAGGTAACTGGCTTCAGCAGAGCGCAGATACCAA
ATACTGTTCTTCTAGTGTAGCCGTAGTTAGGCCACCACTTCAAGAACTCTGTAGCACCGCCTACATACCT
CGCTCTGCTAATCCTGTTACCAGTGGCTGCTGCCAGTGGCGATAAGTCGTGTCTTACCGGGTTGGACTCA
AGACGATAGTTACCGGATAAGGCGCAGCGGTCGGGCTGAACGGGGGGTTCGTGCACACAGCCCAGCTTGG
AGCGAACGACCTACACCGAACTGAGATACCTACAGCGTGAGCTATGAGAAAGCGCCACGCTTCCCGAAGG
GAGAAAGGCGGACAGGTATCCGGTAAGCGGCAGGGTCGGAACAGGAGAGCGCACGAGGGAGCTTCCAGGG
GGAAACGCCTGGTATCTTTATAGTCCTGTCGGGTTTCGCCACCTCTGACTTGAGCGTCGATTTTTGTGAT
GCTCGTCAGGGGGGCGGAGCCTATGGAAAAACGCCAGCAACGCGGCCTTTTTACGGTTCCTGGCCTTTTG
CTGGCCTTTTGCTCACATGTTCTTTCCTGCGTTATCCCCTGATTCTGTGGATAACCGTATTACCGCCTTT
GAGTGAGCTGATACCGCTCGCCGCAGCCGAACGACCGAGCGCAGCGAGTCAGTGAGCGAGGAAGCGGAAG
AGGATCTCAGTAAAGCGCTGGCTGCTGAACCCCCAGCCGGAACTGACCCCACAAGGCCCTAGCGTTTGCA
ATGCACCAGGTCATCATTGACCCAGGCGTGTTCCACCAGGCCGCTGCCTCGCAACTCTTCGCAGGCTTCG
CCGACCTGCTCGCGCCACTTCTTCACGCGGGTGGAATCCGATCCGCACATGAGGCGGAAGGTTTCCAGCT
TGAGCGGGTACGGCTCCCGGTGCGAGCTGAAATAGTCGAACATCCGTCGGGCCGTCGGCGACAGCTTGCG
GTACTTCTCCCATATGAATTTCGTGTAGTGGTCGCCAGCAAACAGCACGACGATTTCCTCGTCGATCAGG
ACCTGGCAACGGGACGTTTTCTTGCCACGGTCCAGGACGCGGAAGCGGTGCAGCAGCGACACCGATTCCA
GGTGCCCAACGCGGTCGGACGTGAAGCCCATCGCCGTCGCCTGTAGGCGCGACAGGCATTCCTCGGCCTT
CGTGTAATACCGGCCATTGATCGACCAGCCCAGGTCCTGGCAAAGCTCGTAGAACGTGAAGGTGATCGGC
TCGCCGATAGGGGTGCGCTTCGCGTACTCCAACACCTGCTGCCACACCAGTTCGTCATCGTCGGCCCGCA
GCTCGACGCCGGTGTAGGTGATCTTCACGTCCTTGTTGACGTGGAAAATGACCTTGTTTTGCAGCGCCTC
GCGCGGGATTTTCTTGTTGCGCGTGGTGAACAGGGCAGAGCGGGCCGTGTCGTTTGGCATCGCTCGCATC
GTGTCCGGCCACGGCGCAATATCGAACAAGGAAAGCTGCATTTCCTTGATCTGCTGCTTCGTGTGTTTCA
GCAACGCGGCTTGCTTGGCCTCGCTGACCTGTTTTGCCAGGTCCTCGCCGGCGGTTTTTCGCTTCTTGGT
CGTCATAGTTCCTCGCGTGTCGATGGTCATCGACTTCGCCAAACCTGCCGCCTCCTGTTCGAGACGACGC
GAACGCTCCACGGCGGCCGATGGCGCGGGCAGGGCAGGGGGAGCCAGTTGCACGCTGTCGCGCTCGATCT
TGGCCGTAGCTTGCTGGGCCATCGAGCCGACGGACTGGAAGGTTTCGCGGGGCGCACGCATGACGGTGCG
GCTTGCGATGGTTTCGGCATCCTCGGCGGAAAACCCCGCGTCGATCAGTTCTTGCCTGTATGCCTTCCGG
TCAAACGTCCGATTCATTCACCCTCCTTGCGGGATTGCCCCGACTCACGCCGGGGCAATGTGCCCTTATT
CCTGATTTGATCCGCCTGGTGCCTTGGTGTCCAGATAATCCACCTTATCGGCAATGAAGTCGGTCCCGTA
GACCGTCTGGCCGTCCTTCTCGTACTTGGTATTCCGAATCTTGCCCTGCACGAATACCAGCGACCCCTTG
CCCAAATACTTGCCGTGGGCCTCGGCCTGAGAGCCAAAACACTTGATGCGGAAGAAGTCGGTGCGCTCCT
GCTTGTCGCCAGCATCGTTGCGCCACATCTAGGTACTAAAACAATTCATCCAGTAAAATATAATATTTTA
TTTTCTCCCAATCAGGCTTGATCCCCAGTAAGTCAAAAAATAGCTCGACATACTGTTCTTCCCCAATATC
CTCCCTGATCGACCGGACGCAGAAGGCAATGTCATACCACTTGTCCGCCCTGCCGCTTCTCCCAAGATCA
ATAAAGCCACTTACTTTGCCATCTTTCACAAAGATGTTGCTGTCTCCCAGGTCGCCGTGGGAAAAGACAA
GTTCCTCTTCGGGCTTTTCCGTCTTTAAAAAATCATACAGCTCGCGCGGATCTTTAAATGGGGTGTCTTC
TTCCCAGTTTTCGCAATCCACATCGGCCAGATCGTTATTCAGTAAGTAATCCAATTCGGCTAAGCGGCTG
TCTAAGCTATTCGTATAGGGACAATCCGATATGTCGATGGAGTGAAAGAGCCTGATGCACTCCGCATACA
GCTCGATAATCTTTTCAGGGCTTTGTTCATCTTCATACTCTTCCGAGCAAAGGACGCCATCGGCCTCACT
CATGAGCAGATTGCTCCAGCCATCATGCCGTTCAAGGTGCAGGACCTTTGGAACAGGCAGCTTTCCTTCC
AGCCATAGCATCATGTCCTTTTCCCGTTCCACATCATAGGTGGTCCCTTTATACCGGCTGTCCGTCATTT
TTAAATATAGGTTTTCATTTTCTCCCACCAGCTTATATACCTTAGCAGGAGACATTCCTTCCGTATCTTT
TACGCAGCGGTATTTTTCGATCAGTTTTTTCAATTCCGGTGATATTCTCATTTTAGCCATTTATTATTTC
CTTCCTCTTTTCTACAGTATTTAAAGATACCCCAAGAAGCTAATTATAACAAGACGAACTCCAATTCACT
GTTCCTTGCATTCTAAAACTTTAAATACCAGAAAACAGCTTTTTCAAAGTTGTTTTCAAAGTTGGCGTAT
AACATAGTATCGACGGAGCCGATTTTGAAACCACAATTATGGGTGATGCTGCCAACGCGAGAGCGGGCCG
GGAGGGTTCGAGAAGGGGGGGCACCCCCCTTCGGCGTGCGCGGTCACGCGCACAGGGCGCAGCCCTGGTT
AAAAACAAGGTTTATAAATATTGGTTTAAAAGCAGGTTAAAAGACAGGTTAGCGGTGGCCGAAAAACGGG
CGGAAACCCTTGCAAATGCTGGATTTTCTGCCTGTGGACAGCCCCTCAAATGTCAATAGGTGCGCCCCTC
ATCTGTCAGCACTCTGCCCCTCAAGTGTCAAGGATCGCGCCCCTCATCTGTCAGTAGTCGCGCCCCTCAA
GTGTCAATACCGCAGGGCACTTATCCCCAGGCTTGTCCACATCATCTGTGGGAAACTCGCGTAAAATCAG
GCGTTTTCGCCGATTTGCGAGGCTGGCCAGCTCCACGTCGCCGGCCGAAATCGAGCCTGCCCCTCATCTG
TCAACGCCGCGCCGGGTGAGTCGGCCCCTCAAGTGTCAACGTCCGCCCCTCATCTGTCAGTGAGGGCCAA
GTTTTCCGCGAGGTATCCACAACGCCGGCGGCTGCGGTGTCTCGCACACGGCTTCGACGGCGTTTCTGGC
GCGTTTGCAGGGCCATAGACGGCCGCCAGCCCAGCGGCGAGGGCAACCAGCCCGGTGAGCGTCTCTAGTG
GACTGATGGGCTGCCTGTATCGAGTGGTGATTTTGTGCCGAGCTGCCGGTCGGGGAGCTGTTGGCTGGCT
GGTGGCAGGATATATTGTGGTGTAAACAAATTGACGATTTAAATGGTAGGCGCGGCTTAATTAAGCGCTT
AATTAAGCGCTTAATTAAGCGCTTAATAAGCCGCGCCGTACCCCAATAGTCTCGACAGACACATAGCACC
TAACATTATTGCTTAAATTTACTATTTTTTTACTATATTATACTCAACCCAATGAGCATAAAGACTGTAA
AATCTCAAATTCCTGAGAAGCATATTTATCGATCCCACAGACTTGATAGTTCCATAATCCATACGCTGCA
GCCAAATTGCTAGTGTGTTGAACATTTAACACGTAGAGAACTAGAAAAGATATAAAACTAAGATTGATAT
CCAAAATAGACGAGAACAATAAGCAAAAACTCTTAGTTTTGAAATAAATCAACAATCCCGAGGGTTGTCA
CATACATCAAAAACGAAAATCCATATAGCAAAAAAAACTCTAAATTACCGTTCGACAAAAAGAGAAAACT
GATAGGACATTTGCTAAACATTAAAATCAAAATTTGGATCAAGCCGAATTCTCAGAAGAACTCGTCAAGA
AGGCGATAGAAGGCGATGCGCTGCGAATCGGGAGCGGCGATACCGTAAAGCACGAGGAAGCGGTCAGCCC
ATTCGCCGCCAAGCTCTTCAGCAATATCACGGGTAGCCAACGCTATGTCCTGATAGCGGTCCGCCACACC
CAGCCGGCCACAGTCGATGAATCCAGAAAAGCGGCCATTTTCCACCATGATATTCGGCAAGCAGGCATCG
CCATGGGTCACGACGAGATCATCGCCGTCGGGCATGCGCGCCTTGAGCCTGGCGAACAGTTCGGCTGGCG
CGAGCCCCTGATGCTCTTCGTCCAGATCATCCTGATCGACAAGACCGGCTTCCATCCGAGTACGTGCTCG
CTCGATGCGATGTTTCGCTTGGTGGTCGAATGGGCAGGTAGCCGGATCAAGCGTATGCAGCCGCCGCATT
GCATCAGCCATGATGGATACTTTCTCGGCAGGAGCAAGGTGAGATGACAGGAGATCCTGCCCCGGCACTT
CGCCCAATAGCAGCCAGTCCCTTCCCGCTTCAGTGACAACGTCGAGCACAGCTGCGCAAGGAACGCCCGT
CGTGGCCAGCCACGATAGCCGCGCTGCCTCGTCCTGCAGTTCATTCAGGGCACCGGACAGGTCGGTCTTG
ACAAAAAGAACCGGGCGCCCCTGCGCTGACAGCCGGAACACGGCGGCATCAGAGCAGCCGATTGTCTGTT
GTGCCCAGTCATAGCCGAATAGCCTCTCCACCCAAGCGGCCGGAGAACCTGCGTGCAATCCATCTTGTTC
AATCATCTCGAGACGTACCGCGCGATGCATTCGAAGATCGATCCTTCGCCTGGAGGAGAGAAATCAGTGG
CGCTGCGGCTTTTAGGGTTTCTTTGTTGATGGAATGAGAGTGTAAGCTCTGCCAGTGCCACTTTATTAGG
GTTTTACAAGCCCTTTTCTTCGTAATTGGGCCTGACATTTTGTGCCACTTGGGCCTTTAGAGATGAAAAT
GTATATTGGGCTTAAGTTGACTTGAAGGATAAATTAGTTTAGGATATTACGTTTTTTATGAGAATTGGTG
TGTCGGATACATGTATATGATGCATTCAAATATATGTATTCTAGATACATTTAAGTTTAGATACAATCTA
AAATGTGTCTTTAATTACAGGACTGTAACTAAAATACTTAATGTAAGAAGAATATTACTCCTTTAATAGC
TTTTGAGTATATCTAGTCTAACATCTTTTAAAAAAGTCTAATTTCTTTCATTTATTTTTCGAGCAATAGC
AAAGTGCATAATTATTTTTTTCTTCTAGAAATTCAGATTTGTTTCTCTAAATTTTGAGATTCTTTTCTCA
ATTTTGTATGTCTAGAGAACAATGTGTATTTTTCACTCTAGTTGGTTGTTACTTTGTTGAATGTTCTGAT
AAAAGTATATTGTTATTTCTGAAGTAGATATAAACCTTCATTTGGAAATTATACATAAATCAAAATCGTT
AATTATCTAGATCAAGATATATGCCCTTTTCCTAATGTATTTGATACATGCACCTAATTTCACTAGATGT
ATCTTTTCTATTTTTTAAATTATGAATAGTTAATTTTTTCCATATGTGTATTTGATACATACTTCATGAC
TTTAAAAAATTAATTATATACCAGATATATGTATTTAAAATTTGTTATGTATTTAAAGTATGTATATGAT
TATTCGATATTAATCTCTTCGATGAAGGCCTAGATATACCACATCGTCTGGTTAGAGAAACCATGAAGTT
TTTATATTGGCGAAGCTGAGACGTAAGAACCGCATGCCCGAAGGCTACGTCCGTTTTAGAGCTAGAAATA
GCAAGTTAAAATAAGGCTAGTCCGTTATCAACTTGAAAAAGTGGCACCGAGTCGGTGCTTTTTTTACTAG
TGGAGCTCAACTTTTGATTCGCTATTTGCAGTGCACCTGTGGCGTTCATCACATCTTTTGTGACACTGTT
TGCACTGGTCATTGCTATTACAAAGGACCTTCCTGATGTTGAAGGAGATCGAAAGTAAGTAACTGCACGC
ATAACCATTTTCTTTCCGCTCTTTGGCTCAATCCATTTGACAGTCAAAGACAATGTTTAACCAGCTCCGT
TTGATATATTGTCTTTATGTGTTTGTTCAAGCATGTTTAGTTAATCATGCCTTTGATTGATCTTGAATAG
GTTCCAAATATCAACCCTGGCAACAAAACTTGGAGTGAGAAACATTGCATTCCTCGGTTCTGGACTTCTG
CTAGTAAATTATGTTTCAGCCATATCACTAGCTTTCTACATGCCTCAGGTGAATTCATCTATTTCCGTCT
TAACTATTTCGGTTAATTAAAGCACGAACACCATTACTGCATGTAGAAGCTTGATAAACTATCGCCACCA
ATTTATTTTTGTTGCGATATTGTTACTTTCCTCAGTATGCAGCTTTGAAAAGACCAACCCTCTTATCCTT
TAACAATGAACAGGTTTTTAGAGGTAGCTTGATGATTCCTGCACATGTGATCTTGGCTTCAGGCTTAATT
TTCCAGGTAAAGCATTATGAGATACTCTTATATCTCTTACATACTTTTGAGATAATGCACAAGAACTTCA
TAACTATATGCTTTAGTTTCTGCATTTGACACTGCCAAATTCATTAATCTCTAATATCTTTGTTGTTGAT
CTTTGGTAGACATGGGTACTAGAAAAAGCAAACTACACCAAGGTAAAATACTTTTGTACAAACATAAACT
CGTTATCACGGAACATCAATGGAGTGTATATCTAACGGAGTGTAGAAACATTTGATTATTGCAGGAAGCT
ATCTCAGGATATTATCGGTTTATATGGAATCTCTTCTACGCAGAGTATCTGTTATTCCCCTTCCTCTAGC
TTTCAATTTCATGGTGAGGATATGCAGTTTTCTTTGTATATCATTCTTCTTCTTCTTTGTAGCTTGGAGT
CAAAATCGGTTCCTTCATGTACATACATCAAGGATATGTCCTTCTGAATTTTTATATCTTGCAATAAAAA
TGCTTGTACCAATTGAAACACCAGCTTTTTGAGTTCTATGATCACTGACTTGGTTCTAACCAAAAAAAAA
AAAATGTTTAATTTACATATCTAAAAGTAGGTTTAGGGAAACCTAAACAGTAAAATATTTGTATATTATT
CGAATTTCACTCATCATAAAAACTTAAATTGCACCATAAAATTTTGTTTTACTATTAATGATGTAATTTG
TGTAACTTAAGATAAAAATAATATTCCGTAAGTTAACCGGCTAAAACCACGTATAAACCAGGGAACCTGT
TAAACCGGTTCTTTACTGGATAAAGAAATGAAAGCCCATGTAGACAGCTCCATTAGAGCCCAAACCCTAA
ATTTCTCATCTATATAAAAGGAGTGACATTAGGGTTTTTGTTCGTCCTCTTAAAGCTTCTCGTTTTCTCT
GCCGTCTCTCTCATTCGCGCGACGCAAACGATCTTCAGGTGATCTTCTTTCTCCAAATCCTCTCTCATAA
CTCTGATTTCGTACTTGTGTATTTGAGCTCACGCTCTGTTTCTCTCACCACAGCAGCTAGCATGGACAAG
AAGTACTCCATTGGGCTCGATATCGGCACAAACAGCGTCGGCTGGGCCGTCATTACGGACGAGTACAAGG
TGCCGAGCAAAAAATTCAAAGTTCTGGGCAATACCGATCGCCACAGCATAAAGAAGAACCTCATTGGCGC
CCTCCTGTTCGACTCCGGGGAGACGGCCGAAGCCACGCGGCTCAAAAGAACAGCACGGCGCAGATATACC
CGCAGAAAGAATCGGATCTGCTACCTGCAGGAGATCTTTAGTAATGAGATGGCTAAGGTGGATGACTCTT
TCTTCCATAGGCTGGAGGAGTCCTTTTTGGTGGAGGAGGATAAAAAGCACGAGCGCCACCCAATCTTTGG
CAATATCGTGGACGAGGTGGCGTACCATGAAAAGTACCCAACCATATATCATCTGAGGAAGAAGCTTGTA
GACAGTACTGATAAGGCTGACTTGCGGTTGATCTATCTCGCGCTGGCGCATATGATCAAATTTCGGGGAC
ACTTCCTCATCGAGGGGGACCTGAACCCAGACAACAGCGATGTCGACAAACTCTTTATCCAACTGGTTCA
GACTTACAATCAGCTTTTCGAAGAGAACCCGATCAACGCATCCGGAGTTGACGCCAAAGCAATCCTGAGC
GCTAGGCTGTCCAAATCCCGGCGGCTCGAAAACCTCATCGCACAGCTCCCTGGGGAGAAGAAGAACGGCC
TGTTTGGTAATCTTATCGCCCTGTCACTCGGGCTGACCCCCAACTTTAAATCTAACTTCGACCTGGCCGA
AGATGCCAAGCTTCAACTGAGCAAAGACACCTACGATGATGATCTCGACAATCTGCTGGCCCAGATCGGC
GACCAGTACGCAGACCTTTTTTTGGCGGCAAAGAACCTGTCAGACGCCATTCTGCTGAGTGATATTCTGC
GAGTGAACACGGAGATCACCAAAGCTCCGCTGAGCGCTAGTATGATCAAGCGCTATGATGAGCACCACCA
AGACTTGACTTTGCTGAAGGCCCTTGTCAGACAGCAACTGCCTGAGAAGTACAAGGAAATTTTCTTCGAT
CAGTCTAAAAATGGCTACGCCGGATACATTGACGGCGGAGCAAGCCAGGAGGAATTTTACAAATTTATTA
AGCCCATCTTGGAAAAAATGGACGGCACCGAGGAGCTGCTGGTAAAGCTTAACAGAGAAGATCTGTTGCG
CAAACAGCGCACTTTCGACAATGGAAGCATCCCCCACCAGATTCACCTGGGCGAACTGCACGCTATCCTC
AGGCGGCAAGAGGATTTCTACCCCTTTTTGAAAGATAACAGGGAAAAGATTGAGAAAATCCTCACATTTC
GGATACCCTACTATGTAGGCCCCCTCGCCCGGGGAAATTCCAGATTCGCGTGGATGACTCGCAAATCAGA
AGAGACCATCACTCCCTGGAACTTCGAGGAAGTCGTGGATAAGGGGGCCTCTGCCCAGTCCTTCATCGAA
AGGATGACTAACTTTGATAAAAATCTGCCTAACGAAAAGGTGCTTCCTAAACACTCTCTGCTGTACGAGT
ACTTCACAGTTTATAACGAGCTGACCAAGGTCAAATACGTCACAGAAGGGATGAGAAAGCCAGCATTCCT
GTCTGGAGAGCAGAAGAAAGCTATCGTGGACCTCCTCTTCAAGACGAACCGGAAAGTTACCGTGAAACAG
CTCAAAGAAGACTATTTCAAAAAGATTGAATGTTTCGACTCTGTTGAAATCAGCGGAGTGGAGGATCGCT
TCAACGCATCCCTGGGAACGTATCACGATCTCCTGAAAATCATTAAAGACAAGGACTTCCTGGACAATGA
GGAGAACGAGGACATTCTTGAGGACATTGTCCTCACCCTTACGTTGTTTGAAGATAGGGAGATGATTGAA
GAACGCTTGAAAACTTACGCTCATCTCTTCGACGACAAAGTCATGAAACAGCTCAAGAGGCGCCGATATA
CAGGATGGGGGCGGCTGTCAAGAAAACTGATCAATGGCATCCGAGACAAGCAGAGTGGAAAGACAATCCT
GGATTTTCTTAAGTCCGATGGATTTGCCAACCGGAACTTCATGCAGTTGATCCATGATGACTCTCTCACC
TTTAAGGAGGACATCCAGAAAGCACAAGTTTCTGGCCAGGGGGACAGTCTTCACGAGCACATCGCTAATC
TTGCAGGTAGCCCAGCTATCAAAAAGGGAATACTGCAGACCGTTAAGGTCGTGGATGAACTCGTCAAAGT
AATGGGAAGGCATAAGCCCGAGAATATCGTTATCGAGATGGCCCGAGAGAACCAAACTACCCAGAAGGGA
CAGAAGAACAGTAGGGAAAGGATGAAGAGGATTGAAGAGGGTATAAAAGAACTGGGGTCCCAAATCCTTA
AGGAACACCCAGTTGAAAACACCCAGCTTCAGAATGAGAAGCTCTACCTGTACTACCTGCAGAACGGCAG
GGACATGTACGTGGATCAGGAACTGGACATCAATCGGCTCTCCGACTACGACGTGGATCATATCGTGCCC
CAGTCTTTTCTCAAAGATGATTCTATTGATAATAAAGTGTTGACAAGATCCGATAAAAATAGAGGGAAGA
GTGATAACGTCCCCTCAGAAGAAGTTGTCAAGAAAATGAAAAATTATTGGCGGCAGCTGCTGAACGCCAA
ACTGATCACACAACGGAAGTTCGATAATCTGACTAAGGCTGAACGAGGTGGCCTGTCTGAGTTGGATAAA
GCCGGCTTCATCAAAAGGCAGCTTGTTGAGACACGCCAGATCACCAAGCACGTGGCCCAAATTCTCGATT
CACGCATGAACACCAAGTACGATGAAAATGACAAACTGATTCGAGAGGTGAAAGTTATTACTCTGAAGTC
TAAGCTGGTCTCAGATTTCAGAAAGGACTTTCAGTTTTATAAGGTGAGAGAGATCAACAATTACCACCAT
GCGCATGATGCCTACCTGAATGCAGTGGTAGGCACTGCACTTATCAAAAAATATCCCAAGCTTGAATCTG
AATTTGTTTACGGAGACTATAAAGTGTACGATGTTAGGAAAATGATCGCAAAGTCTGAGCAGGAAATAGG
CAAGGCCACCGCTAAGTACTTCTTTTACAGCAATATTATGAATTTTTTCAAGACCGAGATTACACTGGCC
AATGGAGAGATTCGGAAGCGACCACTTATCGAAACAAACGGAGAAACAGGAGAAATCGTGTGGGACAAGG
GTAGGGATTTCGCGACAGTCCGGAAGGTCCTGTCCATGCCGCAGGTGAACATCGTTAAAAAGACCGAAGT
ACAGACCGGAGGCTTCTCCAAGGAAAGTATCCTCCCGAAAAGGAACAGCGACAAGCTGATCGCACGCAAA
AAAGATTGGGACCCCAAGAAATACGGCGGATTCGATTCTCCTACAGTCGCTTACAGTGTACTGGTTGTGG
CCAAAGTGGAGAAAGGGAAGTCTAAAAAACTCAAAAGCGTCAAGGAACTGCTGGGCATCACAATCATGGA
GCGATCAAGCTTCGAAAAAAACCCCATCGACTTTCTCGAAGCGAAAGGATATAAAGAGGTCAAAAAAGAC
CTCATCATTAAGCTTCCCAAGTACTCTCTCTTTGAGCTTGAAAACGGCCGGAAACGAATGCTCGCTAGTG
CGGGCGAGCTGCAGAAAGGTAACGAGCTGGCACTGCCCTCTAAATACGTTAATTTCTTGTATCTGGCCAG
CCACTATGAAAAGCTCAAAGGGTCTCCCGAAGATAATGAGCAGAAGCAGCTGTTCGTGGAACAACACAAA
CACTACCTTGATGAGATCATCGAGCAAATAAGCGAGTTCTCCAAAAGAGTGATCCTCGCCGACGCTAACC
TCGATAAGGTGCTTTCTGCTTACAATAAGCACAGGGATAAGCCCATCAGGGAGCAGGCAGAAAACATTAT
CCACTTGTTTACTCTGACCAACTTGGGCGCGCCTGCAGCCTTCAAGTACTTCGACACCACCATAGACAGA
AAGCGGTACACCTCTACAAAGGAGGTCCTGGACGCCACACTGATTCATCAGTCAATTACGGGGCTCTATG
AAACAAGAATCGACCTCTCTCAGCTCGGTGGAGACGGAACAAGAAAGAGAAGAAAGGTGTGACGGATCCT
CGAATATGAAGATGAAGATGAAATATTTGGTGTGTCAAATAAAAAGCTTGTGTGCTTAAGTTTGTGTTTT
TTTCTTGGCTTGTTGTGTTATGAATTTGTGGCTTTTTCTAATATCAAATGAATGTAAGATCTCATTATAA
TGAATAAACAAATGTTTCTATAATCCATTGTGAATGTTTTGTTGGATCTCTTCTGCAGCATATAACTACT
GTATGTGCTATGGTATGGACTATGGAATATGATTAAAGATAAGGTTTAAACTATCAGTGTTTGACAGGAT
ATATTGGCGGGTAAACCTAAGAGAAAAGAGCGTTTATTAGAATAATCGGATATTTAAAAGGGCGTGAAAA
GGTTTATCCGTTCGTCCATTTGTATGTGCATGCCAACCACAGGAGATCCAAAAGGATCTAGGTGAAGATC
CTTTTTGATAATCTCATGACCAAAATCCCTTAACGTGAGTTTTCGTTCCACTGAGCGTCAGACCCCGTAG
AAAAGATCAAAGGATCTTC
Features (pLannotate 1.2.2; 15 found; start..end, strand, type, name):
      1..589     +  rep_origin     ori: high-copy-number ColE1/pMB1/pBR322/pUC origin of replication
    778..805     -  CDS            TetR (fragment): tetracycline resistance regulatory protein; tetR
    829..1977    -  CDS            trfA: trans-acting replication protein that binds to and activates oriV
   2276..3070    -  CDS            KanR: aminoglycoside phosphotransferase; aphA-3; confers resistance to kanamycin
   3282..3913    -  rep_origin     oriV: incP origin of replication
   3993..4017    +  misc_feature   LB T-DNA repeat: left border repeat from nopaline C58 T-DNA
   4532..5326    -  CDS            NeoR/KanR: aminoglycoside phosphotransferase from Tn5; aph(3')-II (or nptII); confers resistance to neomycin, kanamycin, and G418 (Geneticin®)
   6333..6352    +  CDS            VN155(I152L) (fragment): improved N-terminal fragment of mVenus for use in bimolecular fluorescence complementation (BiFC) (Kodama and Hu, 2010)
   6353..6428    +  misc_RNA       gRNA scaffold: guide RNA scaffold for the Streptococcus pyogenes CRISPR/Cas9 system
   6470..6841    +  CDS            HST (fragment): HSTC_ARATH - Also known as HPT2, VTE2-2. Experimental evidence at protein level: Swiss-Prot protein existence level 1. Involved in the synthesis of plastoquinone-9. Can use both homogentisic acid and 2,5-dihydroxyphenylacetic acid gamma-lactone as prenyl acceptors, and solanesyl diphosphate > farnesyl diphosphate > geranylgeranyl diphosphate >> phytyl diphosphate as prenyl donors. Do not catalyze the decardoxylation of homogentisate uncoupled from prenylation. From Arabidopsis thaliana (Mouse-ear cress).
   6993..7076    +  CDS            HST (fragment): HSTC_ARATH - Also known as HPT2, VTE2-2. Experimental evidence at protein level: Swiss-Prot protein existence level 1. Involved in the synthesis of plastoquinone-9. Can use both homogentisic acid and 2,5-dihydroxyphenylacetic acid gamma-lactone as prenyl acceptors, and solanesyl diphosphate > farnesyl diphosphate > geranylgeranyl diphosphate >> phytyl diphosphate as prenyl donors. Do not catalyze the decardoxylation of homogentisate uncoupled from prenylation. From Arabidopsis thaliana (Mouse-ear cress).
   7342..7416    +  CDS            HST (fragment): HSTC_ARATH - Also known as HPT2, VTE2-2. Experimental evidence at protein level: Swiss-Prot protein existence level 1. Involved in the synthesis of plastoquinone-9. Can use both homogentisic acid and 2,5-dihydroxyphenylacetic acid gamma-lactone as prenyl acceptors, and solanesyl diphosphate > farnesyl diphosphate > geranylgeranyl diphosphate >> phytyl diphosphate as prenyl donors. Do not catalyze the decardoxylation of homogentisate uncoupled from prenylation. From Arabidopsis thaliana (Mouse-ear cress).
   8112..12215   +  CDS            cas9: CAS9_STRP1 - Also known as csn1 From Streptococcus pyogenes serotype M1.
  12255..12503   +  terminator     HSP terminator: efficient transcription terminator from the Arabidopsis thaliana heat shock protein 18.2 gene (Nagaya et al., 2010)
  12522..12546   +  misc_feature   RB T-DNA repeat: right border repeat from nopaline C58 T-DNA
