[The description below was written by a language model from this plasmid's Addgene catalogue record and pLannotate feature annotations shown in this document.]
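Description:
p305N-28 is a plant-expression CRISPR binary vector of about 12.8 kb built on the p305N backbone and intended for Agrobacterium-style T-DNA delivery. The backbone carries a high-copy ColE1/pUC-type origin for propagation in E. coli together with the broad-host-range incP oriV and its activator gene trfA, which allow replication outside E. coli. An aphA-3 aminoglycoside phosphotransferase gene provides bacterial kanamycin selection. Nopaline C58-type left and right border repeats delimit the region that would be transferred into plant cells.

Within the T-DNA, an nptII (NeoR/KanR) gene lies next to the left border and can serve as a plant selectable marker, although its promoter and terminator are not annotated. The experimental payload is a variant of the PtU6.1c1 promoter, a short RNA polymerase III promoter from Populus trichocarpa. It carries two adjacent substitutions upstream of the transcription start site: C-to-A at -42 and A-to-C at -41. This promoter is not itself annotated in the feature table, but it is recorded as driving a 20-nt spacer fused to the Streptococcus pyogenes gRNA scaffold. The spacer is picked up by the annotation software as a short mVenus-like fragment, consistent with its mEGFP target. Downstream is a S. pyogenes Cas9 coding sequence ended by the Arabidopsis HSP18.2 terminator. The Cas9 promoter is not named, and the "HST" fragments annotated upstream of Cas9 are probably incidental matches within Arabidopsis-derived regulatory sequence.

The construct belongs to a series evaluating how sequence variation in PtU6.1c1 affects guide expression. The readout is Cas9 editing of mEGFP in a Nicotiana benthamiana reporter line.
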