Addgene plasmid #246311: p305N-28
Purpose: Evaluation of PtU6.1c1 promoter (Pol III promoter) sequence variation for CRISPR-Cas9 editing of mEGFP in a Nicotiana benthamiana reporter line
Depositing lab: Chung-Jui Tsai. Depositing organization: University of Georgia. Publication: A compendium of nonredundant short polymerase III promoters for CRISPR applications. Deguchi M, Sinclair KM, Patel A, Coile M, Ortega MA, Bewg WP, Tsai CJ. Plant Physiol. 2025 Jul 3;198(3):kiaf294. doi: 10.1093/plphys/kiaf294. PubMed 40673482.
Backbone
  Vector backbone: p305N
  Vector type: Plant Expression, CRISPR
Growth in bacteria
  Bacterial resistance: Kanamycin, 50 μg/mL
  Growth temperature: 37°C
  Growth strain: DH5alpha
  Copy number: High Copy
Gene/Insert
  Gene/Insert name: PtU6.1c1 promoter
  gRNA/shRNA sequence: CATGCCCGAAGGCTACGTCC
  Species: Populus tricocarpa
  Mutation: C-to-A (-42 from TSS), A-to-C (-41)
  Promoter: PtU6.1c1 promoter
  Cloning method: Gibson Cloning
Terms and licenses: Academic/Nonprofit Terms; Industry Terms: Not Available to Industry
How to cite: p305N-28 was a gift from Chung-Jui Tsai (Addgene plasmid # 246311 ; http://n2t.net/addgene:246311 ; RRID:Addgene_246311)
