>Addgene plasmid #246311 | p305N-28 | depositor partial sequence | sequence record 487359 | promoter
AGATATACCACATCGTCTGGTTAGAGAAACCATGAAGTTTTTATATTGGCGAAGCTGAGACGTAAGAACC
